Addgene plasmid #105127: pKE4-I-SceI-fabp10a:Xpt-β-cat, cryaa:Venus
Purpose: Used along with I-SceI enzyme to generate transgenic zebrafish expressing hepatocyte-specific Xenopus activated beta-catenin and lens-specific Venus fluorescent protein
Depositing lab: Kimberley Evason & Didier Stainier. Depositing organization: University of California, San Francisco (UCSF). Publication: Identification of Chemical Inhibitors of beta-Catenin-Driven Liver Tumorigenesis in Zebrafish. Evason KJ, Francisco MT, Juric V, Balakrishnan S, Lopez Pazmino Mdel P, Gordan JD, Kakar S, Spitsbergen J, Goga A, Stainier DY. PLoS Genet. 2015 Jul 2;11(7):e1005305. doi: 10.1371/journal.pgen.1005305. eCollection 2015 Jul. PGENETICS-D-14-03252 PubMed 26134322.
Backbone
  Vector backbone: Unknown
  Vector type: Zebrafish transgenesis
Growth in bacteria
  Bacterial resistance: Ampicillin, 100 μg/mL
  Growth temperature: 37°C
  Growth strain: DH5alpha
  Copy number: Unknown
Gene/Insert 1
  Gene/Insert name: Zebrafish fabp10a promoter:Xenopus pt-beta-catenin coding sequence, polyA
  Species: X. laevis (frog)
  Insert size (bp): 5280
  Entrez Gene: fabp10a (a.k.a. L-FABP, Lb-FABP, Lfabp, Zf-FABP10, fabp10, z-L-BABP, zgc:103719, zgc:92741)
  Promoter: fabp10a
  Cloning method: Unknown
  Sequencing primers: 5′ T7; 3′ SV40pA-R
Gene/Insert 2
  Gene/Insert name: Zebrafish cryaa promoter:Venus fluorescent protein coding sequence
  Species: D. rerio (zebrafish)
  Insert size (bp): 1516
  Entrez Gene: cryaa (a.k.a. wu:fc06h04, zgc:92036)
  Promoter: cryaa (crystallin)
  Cloning method: Unknown
  Sequencing primers: 5′ unknown; 3′ T3
Resource information
  A portion of this plasmid was derived from a plasmid made by: The Xenopus pt-beta-catenin sequence is derived from pCS2-XE49 (Randall Moon lab) The remainder of the sequence is derived from the pHD157 plasmid (Didier Stainier and Daniel Hesselson).
Terms and licenses: Academic/Nonprofit Terms; Industry Terms: Not Available to Industry
How to cite: pKE4-I-SceI-fabp10a:Xpt-β-cat, cryaa:Venus was a gift from Kimberley Evason & Didier Stainier (Addgene plasmid # 105127 ; http://n2t.net/addgene:105127 ; RRID:Addgene_105127)
