[The description below was written by a language model from this plasmid's Addgene catalogue record and pLannotate feature annotations shown in this document.]
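Description:
pKE4-I-SceI-fabp10a:Xpt-β-cat, cryaa:Venus is a 10.2 kb zebrafish transgenesis plasmid designed for I-SceI meganuclease-mediated genomic integration. The catalogue lists the backbone as unknown. However, the annotated T7 and T3 promoters, pBluescript polylinker fragment, lacZα remnant, lac promoter/operator and f1 ori point to a pBluescript-type cloning vector. It is propagated in E. coli through a high-copy ColE1/pUC origin with ampicillin selection (AmpR). The I-SceI recognition sites implied by the name are not annotated in the feature table, nor are the two zebrafish promoters, which presumably occupy the unannotated stretches upstream of each coding sequence.

The payload consists of two divergently terminating expression units. In the forward orientation, the hepatocyte-specific zebrafish fabp10a promoter drives Xenopus laevis β-catenin (ctnnb1), followed by an SV40 poly(A) signal. The record describes this "pt" allele as an activated form but does not specify the mutations. The ctnnb1 annotation notes that N-terminal phosphorylation normally targets the protein for degradation. On the opposite strand, the lens-specific cryaa (crystallin) promoter drives Venus yellow fluorescent protein with a bGH poly(A) signal, giving a visible eye marker for identifying transgenic carriers independently of the liver phenotype. A single FRT site lies between the two cassettes. Short hits to ble, SV40 large T antigen, LEU2 and lacI are fragments, most likely carry-over sequence or spurious matches.

Used together with I-SceI enzyme, the plasmid generates transgenic zebrafish with hepatocyte-restricted activated β-catenin. These fish were used as a model of β-catenin-driven liver tumorigenesis and for identifying chemical inhibitors of that process.
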