Features (pLannotate 1.2.2; 20 found; start..end, strand, type, name):
     43..61      +  promoter       T7 promoter: promoter for bacteriophage T7 RNA polymerase
   1174..1190    -  promoter       LEU2 promoter (fragment): S. cerevisiae LEU2
   2931..2953    +  misc_feature   MCS (fragment): pBluescript multiple cloning site
   2955..5297    +  CDS            ctnnb1: CTNB1_XENLA - Experimental evidence at protein level: Swiss-Prot protein existence level 1. Key downstream component of the canonical Wnt signaling pathway. In the absence of Wnt, forms a complex with axin1, axin2, apc, csnk1a1 and gsk3b that promotes phosphorylation on N-terminal Ser and Thr residues and ubiquitination of ctnnb1 and its subsequent degradation by the proteasome. In the presence of Wnt ligand, ctnnb1 is not ubiquitinated and accumulates in the nucleus, where it acts as a coactivator for transcription factors of the TCF/LEF family, leading to activate Wnt responsive genes (By si
   5313..5465    +  CDS            ble (fragment): BLE_KLEPN - Experimental evidence at protein level: Swiss-Prot protein existence level 1. Binding protein with a strong affinity to the bleomycin family of antibiotics. Binds to CL990; an antimitotic-antibiotic compound. From Klebsiella pneumoniae.
   5490..5575    +  CDS            large T antigen (fragment): large T antigen from SV40 (simian virus 40)
   5598..5732    +  polyA_signal   SV40 poly(A) signal: SV40 polyadenylation signal
   5750..5797    +  protein_bind   FRT: FLP-mediated recombination occurs in the 8-bp core sequence TCTAGAAA (Turan and Bode, 2011). FLP recombinase from the Saccharomyces cerevisiae 2μ plasmid
   5821..6028    -  polyA_signal   bGH poly(A) signal: bovine growth hormone polyadenylation signal
   6052..6771    -  CDS            Venus: yellow fluorescent protein (YFP) with fast and efficient maturation (Nagai et al., 2002) mammalian codon-optimized
   7361..7379    -  promoter       T3 promoter: promoter for bacteriophage T3 RNA polymerase
   7410..7565    +  CDS            lacZα (fragment): LacZα fragment of β-galactosidase; lacZ fragment
   7596..8024    -  rep_origin     f1 ori (sequence partly withheld): f1 bacteriophage origin of replication; arrow indicates direction of (+) strand synthesis
   8051..8155    +  promoter       AmpR promoter: bla
   8156..9016    +  CDS            AmpR: β-lactamase; bla; confers resistance to ampicillin, carbenicillin, and related antibiotics
   9187..9775    +  rep_origin     ori: high-copy-number ColE1/pMB1/pBR322/pUC origin of replication
   9958..10050   +  CDS            lacI (fragment): lac repressor; lacI; The lac repressor binds to the lac operator to inhibit transcription in E. coli. This inhibition can be relieved by adding lactose or isopropyl-β-D-thiogalactopyranoside (IPTG).
  10063..10084   +  protein_bind   CAP binding site: CAP binding activates transcription in the presence of cAMP. E. coli catabolite activator protein
  10099..10129   +  promoter       lac promoter: promoter for the E. coli lac operon
  10137..10153   +  protein_bind   lac operator: The lac repressor binds to the lac operator to inhibit transcription in E. coli. This inhibition can be relieved by adding lactose or isopropyl-β-D-thiogalactopyranoside (IPTG). lac repressor encoded by lacI
>Addgene plasmid #105127 | pKE4-I-SceI-fabp10a:Xpt-β-cat, cryaa:Venus | addgene full sequence | sequence record 220518 | Addgene NGS Result
GATTACGCCAAGCGCGTTAGGGATAACAGGGTAATGCGCGCGTAATACGACTCACTATAGGGCGAATTGG
AGCTCGGAATTCCTGAGCATCAGAATGGGGAAGGAAGAGGATTTCAGTGACTTTGAACGAGGCATGGTTG
TTGCTGCCAGATGGGCTGCTCTGAGTATTTCAGAAACTGCTGATCTTCAGGGATTTTCACGCACAACCAT
CTCTAGGGTTTACAGAGAATGATCTGAAAAGAGGAAATATCCAGTGAGCGGCAGTTCTGTGGGTGCAAAT
GCCTTGTTGATGCCAGAGATCAGAGGAGAATGGCCAGACTGGTTCCAGCTGATAGAAAGGCAACAGTAAC
TCAAATAAGCACTCGTTACAACCGAGCTCTGCAGAAGAGCATCTCTGAACACACAACACGTCCAACCTTG
AGGCAGATGGGCTACAGCAGCAGAAGACCACACCGGGTGCCGCTCCTGTCAGCTAAGAACAGGAAACTGA
GGCTACAATTCACACAGACTCACCAAAACTGGACAATATATTATTAGCCCCCCTTAGAATTTTTCATTTG
ATAATATTTTTCTTCTGGCGAAAGCCTCATTTGTTTTATATATTATAGAATAAAATTAGTTTTTAATAGT
TTTTATGCCATTTTAAGGTCAATATTATTAGCCCCTTTAAGCTATTTTTTTTCGATAGTCTACAGAACAA
ACCATCGGTATACAATGACTTGCCTAATTACCCTAACCTGCCTAGTTACCCTAATTAACCTAGTTAAGCC
TTTAAATGTCACTTTAAGCTGTATAGAAGTGTCTTGAAGAATATCTAGTCTAATATTATTGACTGTCATC
ATGGCAAAGATAAAATAAATCAGTTATTAAAACTATTATGATTAGAAATGTGCTGAAACAATCTGCTCTC
CGATAAACAGAAATTGAACAAAATAAACAGGGGGGCTAATAAATTTAAGGGGTTAAATAATTCTGATTGC
AAAAAAAATGATGTCTGCAAAACTGTTGCAAATAATTTATTTGTGTTGATTTTAAGCAAACAAATTAAAT
TTAATAAAATACAACTTAATCTGTTTGTTTAAATTCAGCCCTAATAAATTGTTTACAGCCACTTAACGTA
AAAAAATTGAGTAAATCCAAGGAATCATCTCTGAATAATTTTTTTCAGTGTATATATATATATATATATT
CTTACAAAACAACTCATTTACTTTAGTTTAATTTTCAGGGGCAAAAAACTAAAGTAATCGACGTTGCTTG
AATAAAAAGTGTAATTAAGGGAATGAGGTAACATTTAACCATGTGTCAATGCAGTTTAAATATGCCAGTT
AGTGGTATATGTTTAAATGGTAAGCTATTCAAAACTTTAAACTAACTTAACCAGCCTTTTGTTGTCAGAC
TGAACAGACTTTCCATCTGCATTATTAGAGACTAATCTTTGGCTGGATGAATGATTCATCTGCTGATATT
TCAGAATAGACAGATTGAGGCTGTTTCTAATATGATTATGCAACCTGAGGGTGATTATTTGAAGCAAACT
CCACAGACCAGCAGGTCATTGACCGTCGTGTGTTCAAACAGAGCAGAAACATTTGCAAAACTGGTCTGAC
AGGAGAATCCAGTCCAGCACAACACATATGCTGAGCAAACTGAATCAATCCTGCAGGTCAACTCTCGTGC
TTTAAGTTTATTAAGATTATTTTATTTATTTATTATTTTATTTATCTATTTATTTATTTAGTTGTTTATT
TAGCAATTATTTGTTTATTTATTTGTTTATTTATTCCTGCAGATCATGCCTTGTGCCTTTTTACATTTAA
TTTAATTTTTAATTTAATTTCCTTTTATTTTTTTTTATTTTTTTATTTTATTTTATTTTACAGTCTGACA
AATACTGAACTAAAAACCCTCAGATCATGTCTTATGCATTTCATTTTATTTTATTTCATTTTATATTATT
AATTTTAATATTTTTATTTTACAGTCTGACAAATACTGAATTAAAAACCATCAGATCATGTCTCATGCAT
TTAACTTAACTTTATTTAATTCAATTAAATTGTTTGTTTGTTTGTTTCCTTGCATTTGTTTGTTTGTTTT
TTACAATCTGACATACTGGACCGAAAAAACTCAGATCATGTCTTATGCATTTTATTTTATTTTATTTTTT
ATTTTATTGTCTATTTTATTTTATTTCATCTTATTTTATTTTACAGTCTGACATATGGACCAATAAATCT
CTCAGATCATGTCTCATGCATTTAATTTAATTTTTTTATTTATTCATTTTTATTTATTTATTTTATTATT
TATTTTATTTTAATATTTATTTTATTTTATTTTATTTTATTTTACAGTCTGACATACTGGACCAATAAAT
CTCTCAGATCATGTCTCATGCATTTTACTTTTATTTTATTAGAATTAGAAAGATCAAAGGAACAACTTTT
AAAATATTAATTCTGTATCAAAATCTCTTTTGATACATTTAATTGATTTAAAAAAGCAGTTCACCCAAGA
AACATTTCCTCACAGTCGAATGGTTGTAAACTTTTATGAATTACTTTCACAGAAAAAGATTTTTGGAAGA
ATATTGGAAAAAAAGCAGCCATTGACTTCCATAGTAACAACAAAAAATACTATGGAAGTCAATGGCTGTT
TTTTCACCATTCGGTATCTTCATTCTGGAGCAGAATTTTTTGGGTGATCTGTCCCTTTAAGTCGTCAAAT
CCTGGCGCAATATTCCACATGCACTGACGAGTCTTTATTTTTGGTCTGCTACTGCTGTGTGTGTGAGGGC
ATTTACCTCATCTTCTGCTGGAGTTGATGAACGGTGGGTTGTTCAAACAGCAGCAGGTCATTGACTGAAC
TCCTCTCGATATAAAAGCTGCAGATCTGAAGCTGACCTTCACTTTGTGTTGAGCGGATCTAATTCGATAT
CAAGCTTATCGATGATGGCAACTCAAGCAGATCTAATGGAGCTGGACATGGCCATGGAGCCAGACCGAAA
AGCAGCAGTCAGTCACTGGCAGCAACAGTCTTACCTGGATGCTGGGATTCATGCTGGAGCAACCGCCACA
GCACCAGCTTTGAGTGGCAAAGGAAACCCAGAGGATGAAGATGTGGATACCAACCAAGTTTTGTATGAGT
GGGAGCAGGGCTTCTCTCAGTCCTTCACTCAAGATCAAGTGGCTGATATTGATGGCCAGTACGCCATGAC
AAGAGCCCAGCGAGTTCGTGCTGCAATGTTTCCAGAAACCCTTGATGAAGGCATGCAGATTCCATCCACA
CAATTTGACTCTGCACACCCAACAAATGTGCAACGTTTAGCAGAGCCTTCCCAGATGCTCAAACACGCTG
TGGTCAACTTGATCAATTACCAGGATGATGCTGAATTGGCCACTCGAGCAATCCCCGAGCTGACGAAACT
GCTTAATGACGAGGACCAGGTTGTAGTTAACAAGGCTGCTGTAATGGTTCACCAGCTGTCAAAGAAGGAA
GCCTCACGCCATGCTATAATGCGCTCACCACAGATGGTGTCTGCTATAGTTCGTACAATGCAGAACACAA
ATGATGTAGAGACTGCACGATGCACTGCGGGAACACTTCACAACCTTTCTCACCATCGTGAAGGCTTGTT
GGCCATATTTAAATCTGGAGGCATTCCTGCTCTAGTTAAAATGCTTGGCTCACCAGTTGACTCTGTACTA
TTCTATGCCATCACAACACTGCACAATCTACTTCTCCATCAAGAAGGAGCAAAAATGGCTGTACGTCTGG
CTGGTGGCTTGCAGAAAATGGTTGCCCTTCTCAATAAAACTAATGTCAAGTTTTTGGCAATTACAACAGA
CTGTCTTCAAATATTGGCCTATGGAAATCAAGAAAGCAAGTTGATAATTCTTGCAAGTGGGGGACCACAA
GCGTTGGTAAATATCATGAGGACTTACAGTTATGAGAAACTTCTGTGGACCACAAGTCGGGTGCTTAAGG
TGCTATCCGTGTGCTCTAGCAACAAGCCTGCTATAGTTGAAGCTGGTGGAATGCAAGCTTTAGGACTCCA
TCTCACAGACTCAAGCCAACGTTTGGTTCAGAATTGTCTTTGGACACTAAGAAACCTTTCAGATGCAGCA
ACTAAACAGGAGGGAATGGAAGGTCTTCTTGGAACCCTGGTTCAGCTTCTTGGATCAGATGACATTAATG
TTGTAACTTGTGCAGCTGGTATATTGTCCAACCTCACCTGCAACAACTACAAAAACAAAATGATGGTTTG
TCAAGTTGGAGGCATTGAAGCACTTGTTCGCACAGTTCTACGTGCTGGGGATAGAGAAGACATTACTGAA
CCTGCAATTTGTGCTCTGCGTCACCTTACCAGCAGGCACCAGGAAGCAGAGATGGCTCAAAATGCAGTAC
GTCTCCATTATGGACTTCCAGTGGTGATGAAACTCTTGCACCCGCCTTCACACTGGCCTTTGATAAAGGC
TACTGTTGGCTTGATCCGCAATCTTGCCCTTTGTCCCGCCAATCATGCTCCACTGCGTGAACAGGGTGCC
ATTCCCCGACTTGTTCAGTTGCTTGTTCGTGCACACCAGGACACGCAGAGGCGCACTTCAATGGGTGGAA
CACAACAGCAGTTTGTGGAGGGTGTCCGCATGGAGGAGATTGTTGAAGGCTGCACAGGTGCTCTTCACAT
TTTGGCTCGTGACATCCACAACCGAATTGTAATCAGAGGTCTTAACACCATTCCATTATTTGTGCAGTTG
CTGTACTCTCCTATTGAAAATATCCAAAGAGTGGCAGCAGGTGTGCTGTGTGAGCTGGCGCAAGACAAAG
AGGCTGCTGAAGCTATTGAAGCTGAAGGTGCAACTGCTCCTCTTACTGAGCTGCTTCACTCTAGAAATGA
AGGTGTCGCAACTTATGCAGCTGCTGTTCTGTTCCGTATGTCTGAGGACAAACCCCAGGACTACAAGAAG
CGTCTGTCAGTTGAGTTGACCAGCTCTCTCTTCAGGACCGAGCCAATGCCATGGAATGAGGCTGCAGACC
TTGGTCTTGATATTGGTGCCCAAGGCGAACCTCTTGGCTACAGACAGGATGATTCAAGCTACCGATCTTT
CCATGCTGCTGGCTATGGTCAGGATGCAATGGGTATGGACTCCATGATGGATCATGACATGGGAGGTCAC
CACCCAGGGGCAGACTATCCAGTTGATGGACTTCCTGATTTGAGTCATGCCCAAGATCTTATGGATGGAC
TACCTCCAGGTGATAGCAACCAACTGGCCTGGTTTGACACTGACTTGTAAGCGGCCGCCGAAATGACCGA
CCAAGCGACGCCCAACCTGCCATCACGAGATTTCGATTCCACCGCCGCCTTCTATGAAAGGTTGGGCTTC
GGAATCGTTTTCCGGGACGCCGGCTGGATGATCCTCCAGCGCGGGGATCTCATGCTGGAGTTCTTCGCCC
ACCCCCCGGATCTAAGCTCTAGATAAGTAATGATCATAATCAGCCATATCACATCTGTAGAGGTTTTACT
TGCTTTAAAAAACCTCCCACACCTCCCCCTGAACCTGAAACATAAAATGAATGCAATTGTTGTTGTTAAC
TTGTTTATTGCAGCTTATAATGGTTACAAATAAAGCAATAGCATCACAAATTTCACAAATAAAGCATTTT
TTTCACTGCATTCTAGTTGTGGTTTGTCCAAACTCATCAATGTATCTTATCATGTCTGGATCCGGGGGTA
CCGCGTCGAGAAGTTCCTATTCCGAAGTTCCTATTCTCTAGAAAGTATAGGAACTTCGGGCCCGCGGTGG
CGGCGATCTCTCCCCAGCATGCCTGCTATTGTCTTCCCAATCCTCCCCCTTGCTGTCCTGCCCCACCCCA
CCCCCCAGAATAGAATGACACCTACTCAGACAATGCGATGCAATTTCCTCATTTTATTAGGAAAGGACAG
TGGGAGTGGCACCTTCCAGGGTCAAGGAAGGCACGGGGGAGGGGCAAACAACAGATGGCTGGCAACTAGA
AGGCACAGTCGAGGCTGATCAGCGGGCCGCTTTACTTGTACAGCTCGTCCATGCCGAGAGTGATCCCGGC
GGCGGTCACGAACTCCAGCAGGACCATGTGATCGCGCTTCTCGTTGGGGTCTTTGCTCAGGGCGGACTGG
TAGCTCAGGTAGTGGTTGTCGGGCAGCAGCACGGGGCCGTCGCCGATGGGGGTGTTCTGCTGGTAGTGGT
CGGCGAGCTGCACGCCGCCGTCCTCGATGTTGTGGCGGATCTTGAAGTTGGCCTTGATGCCGTTCTTCTG
CTTGTCGGCGGTGATATAGACGTTGTGGCTGTTGTAGTTGTACTCCAGCTTGTGCCCCAGGATGTTGCCG
TCCTCCTTGAAGTCGATGCCCTTCAGCTCGATGCGGTTCACCAGGGTGTCGCCCTCGAACTTCACCTCGG
CGCGGGTCTTGTAGTTGCCGTCGTCCTTGAAGAAGATGGTGCGCTCCTGGACGTAGCCTTCGGGCATGGC
GGACTTGAAGAAGTCGTGCTGCTTCATGTGGTCGGGGTAGCGGGCGAAGCACTGCAGGCCGTAGCCCAGG
GTGGTCACGAGGGTGGGCCAGGGCACGGGCAGCTTGCCGGTGGTGCAGATCAGCTTCAGGGTCAGCTTGC
CGTAGGTGGCATCGCCCTCGCCCTCGCCGGACACGCTGAACTTGTGGCCGTTTACGTCGCCGTCCAGCTC
GACCAGGATGGGCACCACCCCGGTGAACAGCTCCTCGCCCTTGCTCACCATGTTGTCAGACCTGGTAACT
CCTTACTGTAACTTATTGCACCTGATGAACAAAAGATGTGAACTGAACGCAAGTAGGAGGCTAATAGAGG
CTAGTACAGTACAAAGATCCCCAAATGATGTGTGCCGGCCTTAGTGGAGGCAGACCCCTGGTTATATACC
TGTGCTGCAGAAAGAGGGGCTTACAAATGGATCTCTCTGGAATGGCATTATCTCATGGTGGGAACAGTGT
TGTCAGCAGAATCAGCGGGGTGGACTCTGACCTGAGAATGACAGTCTAGCACTGAATGGCTCAGACAATA
CTCTTGTGGCCAACTATCACCGGAAAATAAGTGCCTGCCAAAACAAACCAGACCAGATGAAGCTACATGG
CTGTAGAACGTCAGTATTTAATGTGTTGTGGCCACTTGGTTCACCAGATTTAAGAGCTAATTTTTTTAAA
TATCACAGATAATCAATCGCTTTTTTTTTTTCTTGACTGAAAAGCTTAGACTGGAAAATTCTTTGAAAAA
GTTTGCACTACAGAAAATAAATACATAACATCCTGCACTGAATGCACACTATTAATGGGCCCGGTACCCA
GCTTTTGTTCCCTTTAGTGAGGGTTAATTGCGCGCTAGGGATAACAGGGTAATACGCGCTCACTGGCCGT
CGTTTTACAACGTCGTGACTGGGAAAACCCTGGCGTTACCCAACTTAATCGCCTTGCAGCACATCCCCCT
TTCGCCAGCTGGCGTAATAGCGAAGAGGCCCGCACCGATCGCCCTTCCCAACAGTTGCGCAGCCTGAATG
GCGAATGGAAATTGTAAGCGTTAATATTTTGTTAAAATTCGCGTTAAATTTTTGTTAAATCAGCTCATTT
TTTAACCAATAGGCCGAAATCGGCAAAATCCCTTATAAATCAAAAGAATAGACCGAGATAGGGT
[37 nt withheld, positions 7695-7731]
AAAGAACGTGGACTCCAACGTCAAAGG
[49 nt withheld, positions 7759-7807]
T
[91 nt withheld, positions 7809-7899]
G
[124 nt withheld, positions 7901-8024]
CAGGTGGCACTTTTCGGGGAAATGTGCGCGGAACCCCTATTTGTTTATTTTTCTAAATACATTCAAATAT
GTATCCGCTCATGAGACAATAACCCTGATAAATGCTTCAATAATATTGAAAAAGGAAGAGTATGAGTATT
CAACATTTCCGTGTCGCCCTTATTCCCTTTTTTGCGGCATTTTGCCTTCCTGTTTTTGCTCACCCAGAAA
CGCTGGTGAAAGTAAAAGATGCTGAAGATCAGTTGGGTGCACGAGTGGGTTACATCGAACTGGATCTCAA
CAGCGGTAAGATCCTTGAGAGTTTTCGCCCCGAAGAACGTTTTCCAATGATGAGCACTTTTAAAGTTCTG
CTATGTGGCGCGGTATTATCCCGTATTGACGCCGGGCAAGAGCAACTCGGTCGCCGCATACACTATTCTC
AGAATGACTTGGTTGAGTACTCACCAGTCACAGAAAAGCATCTTACGGATGGCATGACAGTAAGAGAATT
ATGCAGTGCTGCCATAACCATGAGTGATAACACTGCGGCCAACTTACTTCTGACAACGATCGGAGGACCG
AAGGAGCTAACCGCTTTTTTGCACAACATGGGGGATCATGTAACTCGCCTTGATCGTTGGGAACCGGAGC
TGAATGAAGCCATACCAAACGACGAGCGTGACACCACGATGCCTGTAGCAATGGCAACAACGTTGCGCAA
ACTATTAACTGGCGAACTACTTACTCTAGCTTCCCGGCAACAATTAATAGACTGGATGGAGGCGGATAAA
GTTGCAGGACCACTTCTGCGCTCGGCCCTTCCGGCTGGCTGGTTTATTGCTGATAAATCTGGAGCCGGTG
AGCGTGGGTCTCGCGGTATCATTGCAGCACTGGGGCCAGATGGTAAGCCCTCCCGTATCGTAGTTATCTA
CACGACGGGGAGTCAGGCAACTATGGATGAACGAAATAGACAGATCGCTGAGATAGGTGCCTCACTGATT
AAGCATTGGTAACTGTCAGACCAAGTTTACTCATATATACTTTAGATTGATTTAAAACTTCATTTTTAAT
TTAAAAGGATCTAGGTGAAGATCCTTTTTGATAATCTCATGACCAAAATCCCTTAACGTGAGTTTTCGTT
CCACTGAGCGTCAGACCCCGTAGAAAAGATCAAAGGATCTTCTTGAGATCCTTTTTTTCTGCGCGTAATC
TGCTGCTTGCAAACAAAAAAACCACCGCTACCAGCGGTGGTTTGTTTGCCGGATCAAGAGCTACCAACTC
TTTTTCCGAAGGTAACTGGCTTCAGCAGAGCGCAGATACCAAATACTGTTCTTCTAGTGTAGCCGTAGTT
AGGCCACCACTTCAAGAACTCTGTAGCACCGCCTACATACCTCGCTCTGCTAATCCTGTTACCAGTGGCT
GCTGCCAGTGGCGATAAGTCGTGTCTTACCGGGTTGGACTCAAGACGATAGTTACCGGATAAGGCGCAGC
GGTCGGGCTGAACGGGGGGTTCGTGCACACAGCCCAGCTTGGAGCGAACGACCTACACCGAACTGAGATA
CCTACAGCGTGAGCTATGAGAAAGCGCCACGCTTCCCGAAGGGAGAAAGGCGGACAGGTATCCGGTAAGC
GGCAGGGTCGGAACAGGAGAGCGCACGAGGGAGCTTCCAGGGGGAAACGCCTGGTATCTTTATAGTCCTG
TCGGGTTTCGCCACCTCTGACTTGAGCGTCGATTTTTGTGATGCTCGTCAGGGGGGCGGAGCCTATGGAA
AAACGCCAGCAACGCGGCCTTTTTACGGTTCCTGGCCTTTTGCTGGCCTTTTGCTCACATGTTCTTTCCT
GCGTTATCCCCTGATTCTGTGGATAACCGTATTACCGCCTTTGAGTGAGCTGATACCGCTCGCCGCAGCC
GAACGACCGAGCGCAGCGAGTCAGTGAGCGAGGAAGCGGAAGAGCGCCCAATACGCAAACCGCCTCTCCC
CGCGCGTTGGCCGATTCATTAATGCAGCTGGCACGACAGGTTTCCCGACTGGAAAGCGGGCAGTGAGCGC
AACGCAATTAATGTGAGTTAGCTCACTCATTAGGCACCCCAGGCTTTACACTTTATGCTTCCGGCTCGTA
TGTTGTGTGGAATTGTGAGCGGATAACAATTTCACACAGGAAACAGCTATGACCAT
